>Addgene plasmid #91830 | pDD382 | addgene full sequence | sequence record 178587 | Addgene NGS Result
CTTTCCTGCGTTATCCCCTGATTCTGTGGATAACCGTATTACCGCCTTTGAGTGAGCTGATACCGCTCGC
CGCAGCCGAACGACCGAGCGCAGCGAGTCAGTGAGCGAGGAAGCGGAAGAGCGCCCAATACGCAAACCGC
CTCTCCCCGCGCGTTGGCCGATTCATTAATGCAGCTGGCACGACAGGTTTCCCGACTGGAAAGCGGGCAG
TGAGCGCAACGCAATTAATACGCGTACCGCTAGCCAGGAAGAGTTTGTAGAAACGCAAAAAGGCCATCCG
TCAGGATGGCCTTCTGCTTAGTTTGATGCCTGGCAGTTTATGGCGGGCGTCCTGCCCGCCACCCTCCGGG
CCGTTGCTTCACAACGTTCAAATCCGCTCCCGGCGGATTTGTCCTACTCAGGAGAGCGTTCACCGACAAA
CAACAGATAAAACGAAAGGCCCAGTCTTCCGACTGAGCCTTTCGTTTTATTTGATGCCTGGCAGTTCCCT
ACTCTCGCGTTAACGCTAGCATGGATGTTTTCCCAGTCACGACGTTGTAAAACGACGGCCAGTCTTAAGC
TCGGGCCCTGCAGCTCTAGAGCTCGAATTCTACAGGTCACTAATACCATCTAAGTAGTTGGTTCATAGTG
ACTGCATATGTTGTGTTTTACAGTATTATGTAGTCTGTTTTTTATGCAAAATCTAATTTAATATATTGAT
ATTTATATCATTTTACGTTTCTCGTTCAACTTTCTTGTACAAAGTGGGCTCTTCGAAGGTAAGTTTAAAA
TAACTTCGTATAGGATACTTTATACGAAGTTATTTTCAGGGAGAGCAAAAGCTTATCTCCGAGGAGGACC
TCTAAGGATGATCGACGCCAACGTCGTTGAATTTTCAAATTTTAAATACTGAATATTTGTTTTTTTTCCT
ATTATTTATTTATTCTCTTTGTGTTTTTTTTCTTGCTTTCTAAAAAATTAATTCAATCCAAATCTAAACA
TTTTTTTTTCTCTTTCCGTCTCCCAATTCGTATTCCGCTCCTCTCATCTGAACACAATGTGCAAGTTTAT
TTATCTTCTCGCTTTCATTTCATTAGGACGTGGGGGGAATTGGTGGAAGGGGGAAACACACAAAAGGATG
ATGGAAATGAAATAAGGACACACAATATGCAACAACATTCAATTCAGAAATATGGAGGAAGGTTTAAAAG
AAAACATAAAAATATATAGAGGAGGAAGGAAACTAGCTGCCCTCGATTGTCTATCTTCCATTCTCACCAA
GTTTCAACAACTTTATTCAGTCATTCTTCTCTGGTTCATTTCCCAACCAATCTTCCCGAATAAAGCCCAT
CTGTCCTTTCGGCCACATTCCTCACCTACATCCGTACTCCTTATCTCCCGTTCTTATCCAGTCTTTTATC
GTCTCTGCGTCTCGCACACTGTCTCGTCGGTAATGTAAAAAAAAAACAAAAAAAACTTGAAAACTTGCGG
AAAGATTTCCTAATAAAAGGAGACGAATCCGGTAGGAAATCGACAAGTCTCTGCTTCTCGAAGACTAGGT
GAGTTACATTTCTTTGGCCGAATTATTTTGAAATCCTAAATTTGATAATTTCAGAGATGTCTGTAAAACT
TGCGTGTTATGTGACGGCTTCGGTCACTGTCGCCACTCTTATGGTATGCTTCATGACCATGTCAACCATC
TACTCGGAGGTTGATGGATTCAGAGAGAAGCTTGATACCGAGATGAATGTGTTCAGAGTGAGTTAAATTA
TATTTTGAATTTTAAATAATTTTTAATTTTCTAGCAATCTACCAATGGATTGTGGAAGGACATAGTTGTC
ATCGGAAGATCTAGCAAGCGTGTCCGTTGTCAATATGAAGAGACCAACGCTACCCCAACTCCACATGCTG
ATGGATCCCCATCTGCTCCACCAGGTCAACCACCAGCAGTTCCACCAGTCTTCAACCAGCCAAAGACTCC
AAATGGAGCCAATGGAAATGGACCAACCTGCAACTGCAATGCTGATAACAAGTGCCCAGCTGGACCATCC
GGACCAAAGGGAGTTCCAGGAGTTCCAGGACTCGACGGAGTTCCAGGACTTGACGGTGTTCCAGGAGTTG
GAGCTGATGATATCGCTCCACAACGCGAGTCTGTCGGATGCTTCACTTGCCCACAAGGACCAGTTGGACC
ACCAGGAGCTCTTGGAAGACCAGGACCACGTGGACTTCCAGGACCAAGAGGACAAAATGGAAACCCAGGA
AGAGATGGACAACCAGGACATCCAGGAGAGCAAGGATCATCCGGTCAAATCGGAAAGATCGGAGAGCCAG
GACCACCAGGAGAGAAGGGACGCGACGCCGAGCATCCAATCGGAAGACCAGGACCAAAGGGACCAAGAGG
AGATCAAGGACCAACAGGACCAGCTGGACAGAACGGTCTTCACGGACCACCAGGAGAGCCAGGAACCGTT
GGACCAGAAGGACCATCTGGAAAGCAAGGACGTCAAGGACCAGACGGAACCCAGGGAGAGACTGGACCAG
ACGGAAGACCAGGAAAGGATGCCGAGTACTGCCAGTGCCCAGACAAGTCTCCACCATCAGAGGCTGTCAA
CGCCAACCGTGGATACAGAAATATCTAAATTGTTGGTGTTTTCTAATAAAATATTTGAGATTCAGTGAGA
CTTTTTTCTTGGCGGCACAATAAAGTTTCCTCTTTTTGTTGGGTCACTCAACGAACACAATACAAATATT
TGAGCGCTCGCATTTTTCTCAACCTTTCGGGTTTAAAGCACTTCAAAATGGAATTGAAGAGAGATTGTGA
AAGTACATCAGACAGAATCACATTTTGATAGCATTCACTTCACTCAGATGCAAACTTTTCAGTGACTATA
AAAAGTCATAAAATAATAACATTAAAAAAGCAAATAAATTAGCGAGAGAATTTTTTGACAAAAAGAAAGA
AGAGTGATAGAGAAGAAGGGAATGCTTGAAAGGATTTTGCATTTATCTTAATCACCGTCTTCGAGAAGAC
GAACCATGGCGCCAGTTTCAGAATCCAAGTTTCTAATATAGTTCATCACAATGTTGACGTTGGTCCAACC
TCCGGCTTGCATAATCTCTGGGATGGAAACTCCAGCGCGAGCCATGTCACGGGCAGCTCCGACACGGGCG
GAATGTCCAGACCAAGCCAAGTAACGTTGTCCGGAATCATCCTTGGCTCCGTAGATGAGACGGTGGGTAG
CTTCGAAGATTCCTGAAAATTTATTTTCAGCTTATTCTTAGCTAATATGTTGTTTAAACTTACCTTCAAG
AGCTCGAGTCGAGAGTTGTGATGTTGCACTCGGGGCAGCAACTCCGTTCTTGCGAACACGACAGAACAGG
TAGTTGTTTGGATCATCGGCGACTCCGGAAACCGAAATCCAGCGCTCAACGAGCTTGGTAACTCCAAGGG
AGAGCGCTTTTTCGACTCCGGCAGTCGAGACCAGCGTTTTTGTACGTCCGATGTGGATGAGCATTCTTCC
TCCGTCTGTGCGACTAATATCCTTGACGCGAATGCGGGCAATTTCGGCGATACGGAGAAGTGTGTTGTAA
GCAATTCCGAGGAAGGCGAGGTTTCGGATGTCCTGGCAACGATCGGAATTTTCCATAAGAGAACGGACCT
GATCGAAGTCGGTTCTGAAAATTTCGTCAAGTCTTAGGATTGAATACATTAATATTTAAACTTACCTTTC
GAAGGCGAGGGCTTGCTTGGCTCTCTCTCCAGCATCAACATTTTCCTTGCGGATACGTCTCATTACGAGA
GATACGGCATTAGAATCTGATGGGCGTGGAAGTCCAGATCGGCGATGGAGCATATTGAGCTGTCCGAGAT
GTTGTTGGATCGTCTTCACCGCCAATCCACGAGCTTGGAGGTAGAGCAAGTAGTCACGAACGTCTTCTGG
CTCGGCTGGGAACCACTTGCGGTTGTTAAGCTTGCACCAGGCAGCCCAAGAACGGCACACTGAGAGAAGC
ATCTTCCAGGTGTGCTCGGAGAAGGCTTGTCTGTCACGGAACATATCCATGAGGTTCTTGCGAACTTCAT
CACTTGTCGCGTCAACTGGAAGTGCTGGAAGATTTTGATGAACAGTGAGAAGATTTGACATATTTTCGAA
GTTTTTTAGATGCACTAGAACAAAGCGTGTTGGCTTCCTCTGAGCCCGCTTTCCTTATATACCCGCATTC
TGCAGCCTTACAGAATGTTCTAGAAGGTCCTAGATGCATTCGTTTGAAAATACTCCCGGTGGGTGCAAAG
AGACGCAGACGGAAAATGTATCTGGGTCTCTTTATTGTGTACACTACTTTTCCATGTACCGAATGTGAGT
CGCCCTCCTTTTGCAACAAGCAGCTCGAATGTTCTAGAAAAAGGTGGAAAATAGTATAAATACCGTTGAA
AATAAATACCGAACAACATTTGCTCTAATTGTGAAATTAGAAATCTTCAAACTATAATCATGTCACTTTA
CCACTATTTCCGTCCAGCTCAACGTTCCGTTTTTGGTGATCATTTTTGCTTTCGTCGTAAATCTACACAC
GCGTCTCTTCCGTGCGAGAGTCCAAGCCAGCAGCCAAATTCGTTGACTGAGTATTCAACGTTTATACGTT
GTCGGCAACGAGAAATAGGAAAATGCATCGGGAAATGTTCTTTTTTCGATTTTTTCCAAGGTTTTGACAA
ATTTTACCACGAATTTTGCTATGTTTTCAATTAAAAAATATGTTATTCAACTGTTTCTATGAGGAAAATA
AGGCTTTGCATGTAATTTTCTTATTCAGCATAATTTTTAATTAATTTGAATTTTCTGTCCTAACGTTTAT
TTTGTTTTCTTGGTTATGACTGATCTGAAATTAATTTTTGAATTTTAAGGTAATATGTCAGGCGGTGCCG
CAAGTTTGTACAAAAAAGCAGGCTCCATGAAAAAGCCTGAACTCACCGCGACGTCTGTCGAGAAGTTTCT
GATCGAAAAGTTCGACAGCGTCTCCGACCTGATGCAGCTCTCGGAGGGCGAAGAATCTCGTGCTTTCAGC
TTCGATGTAGGAGGGCGTGGATATGTCCTGCGGGTAAATAGCTGCGCCGATGGTTTCTACAAAGATCGTT
ATGTTTATCGGCACTTTGCATCGGCCGCGCTCCCGATTCCGGAAGTGCTTGACATTGGGGAATTCAGCGA
GAGCCTGACCTATTGCATCTCCCGCCGTGCACAGGGTGTCACGTTGCAAGACCTGCCTGAAACCGAACTG
CCCGCTGTTCTGCAGCCGGTCGCGGAGGCCATGGATGCGATCGCTGCGGCCGATCTTAGCCAGACGAGCG
GGTTCGGCCCATTCGGACCGCAAGGAATCGGTCAATACACTACATGGCGTGATTTCATATGCGCGATTGC
TGATCCCCATGTGTATCACTGGCAAACTGTGATGGACGACACCGTCAGTGCGTCCGTCGCGCAGGCTCTC
GATGAGCTGATGCTTTGGGCCGAGGACTGCCCCGAAGTCCGGCACCTCGTGCACGCGGATTTCGGCTCCA
ACAATGTCCTGACGGACAATGGCCGCATAACAGCGGTCATTGACTGGAGCGAGGCGATGTTCGGGGATTC
CCAATACGAGGTCGCCAACATCTTCTTCTGGAGGCCGTGGTTGGCTTGTATGGAGCAGCAGACGCGCTAC
TTCGAGCGGAGGCATCCGGAGCTTGCAGGATCGCCGCGGCTCCGGGCGTATATGCTCCGCATTGGTCTTG
ACCAACTCTATCAGAGCTTGGTTGACGGCAATTTCGATGATGCAGCTTGGGCGCAGGGTCGATGCGACGC
AATCGTCCGATCCGGAGCCGGGACTGTCGGGCGTACACAAATCGCCCGCAGAAGCGCGGCCGTCTGGACC
GATGGCTGTGTAGAAGTACTCGCCGATAGTGGAAACCGACGCCCCAGCACTCGTCCGAGGGCAAAGGAAT
AGACCCAGCTTTCTTGTACAAAGTGGGTCCAATTACTCTTCAACATCCCTACATGCTCTTTCTCCCTGTG
CTCCCACCCCCTATTTTTGTTATTATCAAAAAACTTCTCTTAATTTCTTTGTTTTTTAGCTTCTTTTAAG
TCACCTCTAACAATGAAATTGTGTAGATTCAAAAATAGAATTAATTCGTAATAAAAAGTCGAAAAAAATT
GTGCTCCCTCCCCCCATTAATAATAATTCTATCCCAAAATCTACACAATGTTCTGTGTACACTTCTTATG
TTTTTTACTTCTGATAAATTTTTTTGAAACATCATAGAAAAAACCGCACACAAAATACCTTATCATATGT
TACGTTTCAGTTTATGACCGCAATTTTTAATAACTTCGTATAGGATACTTTATACGAAGTTATTTTCAGG
GTCGAAGAGCCAACTTTATTATACAAAGTTGGCATTATAAAAAAGCATTGCTTATCAATTTGTTGCAACG
AACAGGTCACTATCAGTCAAAATAAAATCATTATTTGGAGCTCCATGGTAGCGTTAACGCGGCCGCGATA
TCCCCTATAGTGAGTCGTATTACATGGTCATAGCTGTTTCCTGGCAGCTCTGGCCCGTGTCTCAAAATCT
CTGATGTTACATTGCACAAGATAAAAATATATCATCATGAACAATAAAACTGTCTGCTTACATAAACAGT
AATACAAGGGGTGTTATGAGCCATATTCAACGGGAAACGTCGAGGCCGCGATTAAATTCCAACATGGATG
CTGATTTATATGGGTATAAATGGGCTCGCGATAATGTCGGGCAATCAGGTGCGACAATCTATCGCTTGTA
TGGGAAGCCCGATGCGCCAGAGTTGTTTCTGAAACATGGCAAAGGTAGCGTTGCCAATGATGTTACAGAT
GAGATGGTCAGACTAAACTGGCTGACGGAATTTATGCCTCTTCCGACCATCAAGCATTTTATCCGTACTC
CTGATGATGCATGGTTACTCACCACTGCGATCCCCGGAAAAACAGCATTCCAGGTATTAGAAGAATATCC
TGATTCAGGTGAAAATATTGTTGATGCGCTGGCAGTGTTCCTGCGCCGGTTGCATTCGATTCCTGTTTGT
AATTGTCCTTTTAACAGCGATCGCGTATTTCGTCTCGCTCAGGCGCAATCACGAATGAATAACGGTTTGG
TTGATGCGAGTGATTTTGATGACGAGCGTAATGGCTGGCCTGTTGAACAAGTCTGGAAAGAAATGCATAA
ACTTTTGCCATTCTCACCGGATTCAGTCGTCACTCATGGTGATTTCTCACTTGATAACCTTATTTTTGAC
GAGGGGAAATTAATAGGTTGTATTGATGTTGGACGAGTCGGAATCGCAGACCGATACCAGGATCTTGCCA
TCCTATGGAACTGCCTCGGTGAGTTTTCTCCTTCATTACAGAAACGGCTTTTTCAAAAATATGGTATTGA
TAATCCTGATATGAATAAATTGCAGTTTCATTTGATGCTCGATGAGTTTTTCTAATCAGAATTGGTTAAT
TGGTTGTAACACTGGCAGAGCATTACGCTGACTTGACGGGACGGCGCAAGCTCATGACCAAAATCCCTTA
ACGTGAGTTACGCGTCGTTCCACTGAGCGTCAGACCCCGTAGAAAAGATCAAAGGATCTTCTTGAGATCC
TTTTTTTCTGCGCGTAATCTGCTGCTTGCAAACAAAAAAACCACCGCTACCAGCGGTGGTTTGTTTGCCG
GATCAAGAGCTACCAACTCTTTTTCCGAAGGTAACTGGCTTCAGCAGAGCGCAGATACCAAATACTGTTC
TTCTAGTGTAGCCGTAGTTAGGCCACCACTTCAAGAACTCTGTAGCACCGCCTACATACCTCGCTCTGCT
AATCCTGTTACCAGTGGCTGCTGCCAGTGGCGATAAGTCGTGTCTTACCGGGTTGGACTCAAGACGATAG
TTACCGGATAAGGCGCAGCGGTCGGGCTGAACGGGGGGTTCGTGCACACAGCCCAGCTTGGAGCGAACGA
CCTACACCGAACTGAGATACCTACAGCGTGAGCTATGAGAAAGCGCCACGCTTCCCGAAGGGAGAAAGGC
GGACAGGTATCCGGTAAGCGGCAGGGTCGGAACAGGAGAGCGCACGAGGGAGCTTCCAGGGGGAAACGCC
TGGTATCTTTATAGTCCTGTCGGGTTTCGCCACCTCTGACTTGAGCGTCGATTTTTGTGATGCTCGTCAG
GGGGGCGGAGCCTATGGAAAAACGCCAGCAACGCGGCCTTTTTACGGTTCCTGGCCTTTTGCTGGCCTTT
TGCTCACATGTT
Features (pLannotate 1.2.2; 20 found; start..end, strand, type, name):
    121..213     +  CDS            lacI (fragment): lac repressor; lacI; The lac repressor binds to the lac operator to inhibit transcription in E. coli. This inhibition can be relieved by adding lactose or isopropyl-β-D-thiogalactopyranoside (IPTG).
    268..295     -  terminator     rrnB T2 terminator: transcription terminator T2 from the E. coli rrnB gene
    427..470     +  terminator     rrnB T1 terminator: Escherichia coli rrnB; transcription terminator T1 from the E. coli rrnB gene
    517..553     -  CDS            lacZα (fragment): LacZα fragment of β-galactosidase; lacZ fragment
    624..747     -  protein_bind   attR2: mutant version of attR; recombination site for the Gateway® LR reaction LR Clonase™
    770..803     +  protein_bind   lox2272: Cre-mediated recombination occurs in the 8-bp core sequence (GGATACTT). lox2272 sites are compatible with each other, but incompatible with loxP or loxN sites (Lee and Saito, 1988). Cre recombinase
   1597..1743    +  CDS            sqt-1 (fragment): SQT1_CAEEL - Also known as rol-5. Protein inferred from homology: Swiss-Prot protein existence level 3. Nematode cuticles are composed largely of collagen-like proteins. The cuticle functions both as an exoskeleton and as a barrier to protect the worm from its environment. This is a collagen critical for organismal morphogenesis. Mutations in sqt-1 can lengthen, shorten, or helically twist the entire animal. From Caenorhabditis elegans.
   1776..2615    +  CDS            sqt-1 (fragment): SQT1_CAEEL - Also known as rol-5. Protein inferred from homology: Swiss-Prot protein existence level 3. Nematode cuticles are composed largely of collagen-like proteins. The cuticle functions both as an exoskeleton and as a barrier to protect the worm from its environment. This is a collagen critical for organismal morphogenesis. Mutations in sqt-1 can lengthen, shorten, or helically twist the entire animal. From Caenorhabditis elegans.
   2659..2982    -  terminator     tbb-2 terminator: tbb-2; transcription terminator for the C. elegans tubulin beta-2 gene
   2991..4121    -  CDS            cre: RECR_BPP1 - Experimental evidence at protein level: Swiss-Prot protein existence level 1. Catalyzes site-specific recombination between two 34-base- pair LOXP sites. Its role is to maintain the phage genome as a monomeric unit-copy plasmid in the lysogenic state. From Escherichia phage P1 (Bacteriophage P1).
   4470..4520    +  CDS            hsp-16.1 (fragment): HSP11_CAEEL - Also known as hsp16-1b. Experimental evidence at transcript level: Swiss-Prot protein existence level 2. From Caenorhabditis elegans.
   4901..4921    +  protein_bind   attB1: mutant version of attB; core recombination site for the Gateway® BP reaction BP Clonase™
   4927..5952    +  CDS            HygR: aminoglycoside phosphotransferase from E. coli; aph(4)-Ia; confers resistance to hygromycin
   5956..5976    -  protein_bind   attB2: mutant version of attB; core recombination site for the Gateway® BP reaction BP Clonase™
   6330..6363    +  protein_bind   lox2272: Cre-mediated recombination occurs in the 8-bp core sequence (GGATACTT). lox2272 sites are compatible with each other, but incompatible with loxP or loxN sites (Lee and Saito, 1988). Cre recombinase
   6381..6401    -  protein_bind   attB3: mutant version of attB; core recombination site for the Gateway® BP reaction BP Clonase™
   6392..6477    -  protein_bind   attL1 (fragment): mutant version of attL; recombination site for the Gateway® LR reaction LR Clonase™
   6514..6532    -  promoter       T7 promoter: promoter for bacteriophage T7 RNA polymerase
   6666..7475    +  CDS            KanR: aminoglycoside phosphotransferase; aph(3')-Ia; confers resistance to kanamycin in bacteria or G418 (Geneticin®) in eukaryotes
   7622..8210    +  rep_origin     ori: high-copy-number ColE1/pMB1/pBR322/pUC origin of replication
