[The description below was written by a language model from this plasmid's Addgene catalogue record and pLannotate feature annotations shown in this document.]
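Description:
pDD382 is a donor plasmid for the SapTrap modular cloning system. It supplies a self-excising selection cassette (SEC) flanked by lox2272 sites for assembly into repair templates used in Cas9-triggered homologous recombination in C. elegans. It is built on the pDONR221 Gateway backbone and is propagated in E. coli as a high-copy plasmid through a ColE1/pUC-type origin with kanamycin selection. The sequenced record is about 8.3 kb. The backbone also carries rrnB T1 and T2 terminators, a T7 promoter, and remnants of Gateway att sites around the insert, consistent with the recorded Gateway cloning method.

The roughly 5.6 kb synthetic insert lies between two lox2272 sites in the same orientation. These sites recombine with each other but not with loxP. Between them, the annotation detects three functional modules. The first is sqt-1 collagen coding sequence, a gene whose mutations can twist or otherwise alter worm body shape and which therefore offers a visible marker, although the record does not state which allele is present. The second is a Cre recombinase coding sequence followed by the tbb-2 terminator, lying next to a fragment of the heat-shock gene hsp-16.1; this suggests heat-inducible Cre expression, though no promoter is explicitly annotated. The third is a hygromycin resistance gene, the listed selectable marker for worms.

In use, hygromycin resistance and the visible phenotype identify animals carrying the knock-in. Cre expression from within the cassette then recombines the flanking lox2272 sites, removing all three modules and leaving a single lox2272 site. Using lox2272 rather than loxP presumably keeps this cassette from recombining with loxP-based elements, although the record does not spell out that rationale.
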