Addgene plasmid #91830: pDD382
Purpose: Lox2272-flanked SEC donor for the SapTrap cloning system
Depositing lab: Bob Goldstein. Depositing organization: University of North Carolina at Chapel Hill. Publication: SapTrap assembly of repair templates for Cas9-triggered homologous recombination with a self-excising cassette. Dickinson D, Slabodnick M, Chen A, Goldstein B. MicroPubl Biol. 2018 May 1;2018:10.17912/W2KT0N. doi: 10.17912/W2KT0N. PubMed 32550377.
Backbone
  Vector backbone: pDONR221
  Vector type: Worm Expression, Cre/Lox, CRISPR
  Selectable markers: Hygromycin
Growth in bacteria
  Bacterial resistance: Kanamycin, 50 μg/mL
  Growth temperature: 37°C
  Growth strain: DH5alpha
  Copy number: High Copy
Gene/Insert
  Gene/Insert name: Lox2272-SEC-Lox2272
  Species: Synthetic
  Insert size (bp): 5617
  Cloning method: Gateway Cloning
  Sequencing primers: 5′ M13-F20; 3′ T7
Terms and licenses: Academic/Nonprofit Terms; Industry Terms: Not Available to Industry
How to cite: pDD382 was a gift from Bob Goldstein (Addgene plasmid # 91830 ; http://n2t.net/addgene:91830 ; RRID:Addgene_91830)
